# Supplementary material for: Biofilm Matrix Regulation by Candida albicans Zap1
Source: PLoS Biol. 2009 Jun 16;7(6):e1000133. doi: 10.1371/journal.pbio.1000133 (PMC2688839; doi:10.1371/journal.pbio.1000133)
Supplement: Dataset S3 — pADH34 sequence. This file gives the nucleotide sequence of vector pADH34, which was used for epitope tagging. (0.01 MB TXT) [file pbio.1000133.s003.txt]

LOCUS       pADH34                  8077 bp    DNA     circular     17-NOV-2008
SOURCE      
  ORGANISM  
COMMENT     This file is created by Vector NTI
            http://www.invitrogen.com/
COMMENT     VNTDATE|453393549|
COMMENT     VNTDBDATE|499181572|
COMMENT     LSOWNER|
COMMENT     VNTNAME|pADH34|
COMMENT     VNTAUTHORNAME|Aaron Hernday|
FEATURES             Location/Qualifiers
     primer_bind     9..31
                     /vntifkey="28"
                     /label=AHO282
     primer_bind     4732..4757
                     /vntifkey="28"
                     /label=AHO280\5'\homology
     primer_bind     complement(4732..4757)
                     /vntifkey="28"
                     /label=AHO283
     primer_bind     complement(11..31)
                     /vntifkey="28"
                     /label=AHO300
     primer_bind     554..576
                     /vntifkey="28"
                     /label=AHO302
     primer_bind     3965..3986
                     /vntifkey="28"
                     /label=AHO135
     primer_bind     complement(3018..3043)
                     /vntifkey="28"
                     /label=AHO263
     primer_bind     4723..4750
                     /vntifkey="28"
                     /label=AHO301
     misc_feature    9..560
                     /vntifkey="21"
                     /label=13myc\C-term\tagging\fragment\(includes\linker)
     misc_feature    33..560
                     /vntifkey="21"
                     /label=13myc\tag
     misc_feature    6137..6793
                     /vntifkey="21"
                     /label=Chloramphenicol\Resistance
     rep_origin      5170..5837
                     /vntifkey="33"
                     /label=pUC\Origin
     promoter        complement(4829..4950)
                     /vntifkey="30"
                     /label=lac\promoter
     misc_feature    complement(7433..7739)
                     /vntifkey="21"
                     /label=f1\minus\origin
     misc_feature    577..610
                     /vntifkey="21"
                     /label=FRT
                     /note="FLP recombination target sequence (FRT)"
     promoter        615..1162
                     /vntifkey="30"
                     /label=Promoter_P_1
                     /note="from the Candida albicans MAL2 gene"
     gene            1169..2440
                     /gene="FLP"
                     /vntifkey="60"
     CDS             1169..2440
                     /gene="FLP"
                     /codon_start=1
                     /transl_table=12
                     /product="site-specific recombinase"
                     /protein_id="AAT69554.1"
                     /db_xref="GI:50059746"
                     /vntifkey="4"
                     /label=FLP
     terminator      2441..2828
                     /vntifkey="43"
                     /label=Terminator_1
                     /note="from the Candida albicans ACT1 gene"
     promoter        2835..3332
                     /vntifkey="30"
                     /label=Promoter_P_2
                     /note="from the Candida albicans ACT1 gene"
     gene            3333..4559
                     /gene="SAT1"
                     /vntifkey="60"
     CDS             join(3333..3342,3997..4559)
                     /gene="SAT1"
                     /codon_start=1
                     /transl_table=12
                     /product="streptomycin acetyltransferase"
                     /protein_id="AAT69555.1"
                     /db_xref="GI:50059747"
                     /vntifkey="4"
                     /label=SAT1
                     /note="nourseothricin resistance marker"
     terminator      4563..4692
                     /vntifkey="43"
                     /label=Terminator_2
                     /note="from the Candida albicans URA3 gene"
     misc_feature    4697..4730
                     /vntifkey="21"
                     /label=FRT
                     /note="FLP recombination target sequence (FRT)"
     primer          complement(4732..4757)
                     /vntifkey="27"
                     /label=AHO283
     primer_bind     complement(1034..1053)
                     /vntifkey="28"
                     /label=AHO380
BASE COUNT     2388 a      1603 c      1720 g      2366 t 
ORIGIN
        1 ccctcgagcg gatccccggg ttaattaacg gtgaacaaaa gctaatctcc gaggaagact 
       61 tgaacggtga acaaaaatta atctcagaag aagacttgaa cggactcgac ggtgaacaaa 
      121 agttgatttc tgaagaagat ttgaacggtg aacaaaagct aatctccgag gaagacttga 
      181 acggtgaaca aaaattaatc tcagaagaag acttgaacgg actcgacggt gaacaaaagt 
      241 tgatttctga agaagatttg aacggtgaac aaaagctaat ctccgaggaa gacttgaacg 
      301 gtgaacaaaa attaatctca gaagaagact tgaacggact cgacggtgaa caaaagttga 
      361 tttctgaaga agatttgaac ggtgaacaaa agctaatctc cgaggaagac ttgaacggtg 
      421 aacaaaaatt aatctcagaa gaagacttga acggactcga cggtgaacaa aagttgattt 
      481 ctgaagaaga tttgaacggt gaacaaaagc taatctccga ggaagacttg aacggtgaac 
      541 aaaaattaat caatcactag tgaattcgcg ctcgaggaag ttcctatact ttctagagaa 
      601 taggaacttc ggatccaata atgattggtt tgatattttt gtctagtacc atctgtacca 
      661 ttacacttaa attatcttta tatctgtcta actcgactgt ctggatttca ttgatgtagt 
      721 cgtatgcatc gttagttcca aaaaatattg tcatcaattt gatattggtt tccgactcta 
      781 aaatttttgg aagaatttgt ctagcgtgct ctgagttgta gccactgaaa ccacggttaa 
      841 taacatccaa ttttcggata tacacattct gtaatgctgg atgaaagcca tactgggtac 
      901 aactaaactg ggtgatggag tcaccgaaca acacaaattt accgtattcc atgattgcta 
      961 tggttgagaa tttttttttt ttcttgtccc acgccatttt tcaaattatg cagttgagaa 
     1021 tgttagtttt tgtgtacacc ccgttcgctg aatatttcgg aataattcaa agattgggga 
     1081 gtgggggagg cgatagacga agacacggta taaaaatggg caaaattttc cccaactttt 
     1141 tgcagtggtt taactaataa tcgtcgacat gccacaattt gatatattat gtaaaacacc 
     1201 acctaaggtg cttgttcgtc agtttgtgga aaggtttgaa agaccttcag gtgagaaaat 
     1261 agcattatgt gctgctgaac taacctattt atgttggatg attacacata acggaacagc 
     1321 aatcaagaga gccacattca tgagctataa tactatcata agcaattcgt tgagtttcga 
     1381 tattgtcaat aaatcactcc agtttaaata caagacgcaa aaagcaacaa ttttggaagc 
     1441 ctcattaaag aaattgattc ctgcttggga atttacaatt attccttact atggacaaaa 
     1501 acatcaatct gatatcactg atattgtaag tagtttgcaa ttacagttcg aatcatcgga 
     1561 agaagcagat aagggaaata gccacagtaa aaaaatgctt aaagcacttc taagtgaggg 
     1621 tgaaagcatc tgggagatca ctgagaaaat actaaattcg tttgagtata cttcgagatt 
     1681 tacaaaaaca aaaactttat accaattcct cttcctagct actttcatca attgtggaag 
     1741 attcagcgat attaagaacg ttgatccgaa atcatttaaa ttagtccaaa ataagtattt 
     1801 gggagtaata atccagtgtt tagtgacaga gacaaagaca agcgttagta ggcacatata 
     1861 cttctttagc gcaaggggta ggatcgatcc acttgtatat ttggatgaat ttttgaggaa 
     1921 ttctgaacca gtcctaaaac gagtaaatag gaccggcaat tcttcaagca ataaacagga 
     1981 ataccaatta ttaaaagata acttagtcag atcgtacaat aaagctttga agaaaaatgc 
     2041 gccttattca atctttgcta taaaaaatgg cccaaaatct cacattggaa gacatttgat 
     2101 gacctcattt ctttcaatga agggcctaac ggagttgact aatgttgtgg gaaattggag 
     2161 cgataagcgt gcttctgccg tggccaggac aacgtatact catcagataa cagcaatacc 
     2221 tgatcactac ttcgcactag tttctcggta ctatgcatat gatccaatat caaaggaaat 
     2281 gatagcattg aaggatgaga ctaatccaat tgaggagtgg cagcatatag aacagctaaa 
     2341 gggtagtgct gaaggaagca tacgataccc cgcatggaat gggataatat cacaggaggt 
     2401 actagactac ctttcatcct acataaatag acgcatataa gagtgaaatt ctggaaatct 
     2461 ggaaatctgg ttttgtattc ttgttattct tctttttgtt attacatata taacttgtta 
     2521 cttttttaaa aaaatctttg tatattttat aaatatataa aactaaattt aagaaaaaga 
     2581 gaaaaatgtt ttatttgaga gattgaaatt ttacttgaat ttagcttagc ttttataaag 
     2641 tattattatg taaaaaaaca aaacaaatat acattaaaaa gttaagacta taaaatagcc 
     2701 acccaaggca tttctatatc ttgttgttgt tgttttcatc ttctgtatca gaggaactta 
     2761 ttttattatt ttcgtcacgg gtattttctc ttgtttgatg attcatccca ttcattccat 
     2821 cataaaatgt cgagcgtcaa aactagagaa taataaagaa aacgatcttt tcaaaaagaa 
     2881 aaaacctttt agttttcctt tgttgttgtt gtgggtgtgt gctatttata ttatatagtt 
     2941 tactcataat accataaaat attcggtttg attaggttat tttaataagc taatttgttt 
     3001 ctaatcgtgt aatttatgct gtgtatatta agtagtgtgt gcactgccca aaaatgtttg 
     3061 ttgtttatag tcggttaaag agaaaaaaga aaaaaagatc catacacaca cgttaattag 
     3121 ttgttcaacg taatacactc atattttgtt cttatttgct ttcggtcgct gttctcacca 
     3181 agatttattg ccaacgaaac aatttttttt tatatatttt cagatttttc tttttttcct 
     3241 ttcctttcct tttctaattt tcactcctgg ttttctttct ttcttagaaa cattatctcg 
     3301 atattaatat taaaaaaata taatcattca aaatggacgg tggtatgttt tagtttagct 
     3361 tcaattctaa ttgattgatt aatcagttga ttggtttcaa tatgacaaat gggtagggtg 
     3421 ggaaaacttc attttcaatt cagatcaaac ttttttgttg tcgacataat atttctcgtt 
     3481 tgggatgtta ctgtcacatt aataatacac acacatcagc ttataatttt gaaagtaatt 
     3541 tatcagatat gttgtgacga tcaatggaaa tggctaactt caatgtatct gttcttcccc 
     3601 tttttcaaag ttcacgtttt ttgattgatt gattgatctg tcggcagtgg tttcaaaacc 
     3661 attcggtgag taatcctatc aatcaatgtt acgacaaaag gctcaatatt caaaattgca 
     3721 atgttttatg ttttcctacg tgtacttgtg caaggcaatt gattcaacat tgcttttggt 
     3781 gtttgacgag tttctagttt ggacttgtgt tgttatctgg gctatacaga tttcccggct 
     3841 cactatgaat tttttttttc gacgctcagt gcacacaact ataaacaaca caaacacaaa 
     3901 cacagcaaga aaaaaaaaaa acgaacattg aattgaaacc aagccaactg aaaaattcct 
     3961 tatttaaatg actgtcatac taacccattt ttatagaaga agttgctgct ttagttatcg 
     4021 ataacggttc tcatatgaaa atttcggtga tccctgagca ggtggcggaa acattggatg 
     4081 ctgagaacca tttcattgtt cgtgaagtgt tcgatgtgca cctatccgac caaggctttg 
     4141 aactatctac cagaagtgtg agcccctacc ggaaggatta catctcggat gatgactctg 
     4201 atgaagactc tgcttgctat ggcgcattca tcgaccaaga gcttgtcggg aagattgaac 
     4261 tcaactcaac atggaacgat ctagcctcta tcgaacacat tgttgtgtcg cacacgcacc 
     4321 gaggcaaagg agtcgcgcac agtctcatcg aatttgcgaa aaagtgggca ctaagcagac 
     4381 agctccttgg catacgatta gagacacaaa cgaacaatgt acctgcctgc aatttgtacg 
     4441 caaaatgtgg ctttactctc ggcggcattg acctcttcac gtataaaact agacctcaag 
     4501 tctcgaacga aacagcgatg tactggtact ggttctcggg agcacaggat gacgcctaac 
     4561 atatgtgaag tgtgaagggg gagattttca ctttattaga tttgtatata tgtataataa 
     4621 ataaataaat aagttaaata aataattaga taagggtggt aattattact atttacaatc 
     4681 aaaggtggtc ctgcaggaag ttcctatact ttctagagaa taggaacttc agatccacta 
     4741 gttctagagc ggccgccacc gcggtggagc tccagctttt gttcccttta gtgagggtta 
     4801 attgcgcgct tggcgtaatc atggtcatag ctgtttcctg tgtgaaattg ttatccgctc 
     4861 acaattccac acaacatacg agccggaagc ataaagtgta aagcctgggg tgcctaatga 
     4921 gtgagctaac tcacattaat tgcgttgcgc tcactgcccg ctttccagtc gggaaacctg 
     4981 tcgtgccagc tgcattaatg aatcggccaa cgcgcgggga gaggcggttt gcgtattggg 
     5041 cgctcttccg cttcctcgct cactgactcg ctgcgctcgg tcgttcggct gcggcgagcg 
     5101 gtatcagctc actcaaaggc ggtaatacgg ttatccacag aatcagggga taacgcagga 
     5161 aagaacatgt gagcaaaagg ccagcaaaag gccaggaacc gtaaaaaggc cgcgttgctg 
     5221 gcgtttttcc ataggctccg cccccctgac gagcatcaca aaaatcgacg ctcaagtcag 
     5281 aggtggcgaa acccgacagg actataaaga taccaggcgt ttccccctgg aagctccctc 
     5341 gtgcgctctc ctgttccgac cctgccgctt accggatacc tgtccgcctt tctcccttcg 
     5401 ggaagcgtgg cgctttctca tagctcacgc tgtaggtatc tcagttcggt gtaggtcgtt 
     5461 cgctccaagc tgggctgtgt gcacgaaccc cccgttcagc ccgaccgctg cgccttatcc 
     5521 ggtaactatc gtcttgagtc caacccggta agacacgact tatcgccact ggcagcagcc 
     5581 actggtaaca ggattagcag agcgaggtat gtaggcggtg ctacagagtt cttgaagtgg 
     5641 tggcctaact acggctacac tagaaggaca gtatttggta tctgcgctct gctgaagcca 
     5701 gttaccttcg gaaaaagagt tggtagctct tgatccggca aacaaaccac cgctggtagc 
     5761 ggtggttttt ttgtttgcaa gcagcagatt acgcgcagaa aaaaaggatc tcaagaagat 
     5821 cctttgatct tttctacggg gtctgacgct cagtggaacg aaaactcacg ttaagggatt 
     5881 ttggtcatga gattatcaaa aaggatcttc acctagatcc ttttcgaccg aataaatacc 
     5941 tgtgacggaa gatcacttcg cagaataaat aaatcctggt gtccctgttg ataccgggaa 
     6001 gccctgggcc aacttttggc gaaaatgaga cgttgatcgg cacgtaagag gttccaactt 
     6061 tcaccataat gaaataagat cactaccggg cgtatttttt gagttgtcga gattttcagg 
     6121 agctaaggaa gctaaaatgg agaaaaaaat cactggatat accaccgttg atatatccca 
     6181 atggcatcgt aaagaacatt ttgaggcatt tcagtcagtt gctcaatgta cctataacca 
     6241 gaccgttcag ctggatatta cggccttttt aaagaccgta aagaaaaata agcacaagtt 
     6301 ttatccggcc tttattcaca ttcttgcccg cctgatgaat gctcatccgg aattacgtat 
     6361 ggcaatgaaa gacggtgagc tggtgatatg ggatagtgtt cacccttgtt acaccgtttt 
     6421 ccatgagcaa actgaaacgt tttcatcgct ctggagtgaa taccacgacg atttccggca 
     6481 gtttctacac atatattcgc aagatgtggc gtgttacggt gaaaacctgg cctatttccc 
     6541 taaagggttt attgagaata tgtttttcgt ctcagccaat ccctgggtga gtttcaccag 
     6601 ttttgattta aacgtggcca atatggacaa cttcttcgcc cccgttttca ccatgggcaa 
     6661 atattatacg caaggcgaca aggtgctgat gccgctggcg attcaggttc atcatgccgt 
     6721 ttgtgatggc ttccatgtcg gcagaatgct taatgaatta caacagtact gcgatgagtg 
     6781 gcagggcggg gcgtaatttt tttaaggcag ttattggtgc ccttaaacgc ctggttgcta 
     6841 cgcctgaata agtgataata agcggatgaa tggcagaaat tcgaaagcaa attcgacccg 
     6901 gtcgtcggtt cagggcaggg tcgttaaata gccgcttatg tctattgctg gtttaccggt 
     6961 ttattgacta ccggaagcag tgtgaccgtg tgcttctcaa atgcctgagg ccagtttgct 
     7021 caggctctcc ccgtggaggt aataattgac gatatgatcc tttttttctg atcaaaagtg 
     7081 ctcatcattg gaaaacgttc ttcggggcga aaactctcaa ggatcttacc gctgttgaga 
     7141 tccagttcga tgtaacccac tcgtgcaccc aactgatctt cagcatcttt tactttcacc 
     7201 agcgtttctg ggtgagcaaa aacaggaagg caaaatgccg caaaaaaggg aataagggcg 
     7261 acacggaaat gttgaatact catactcttc ctttttcaat attattgaag catttatcaa 
     7321 gggttattgt ctcatgagcg gatacatatt tgaatgtatt tagaaaaata aacaaatagg 
     7381 ggttccgcgc acatttcccc gaaaagtgcc acctgnnnnn nnnnnnnnnn nnnnnnnnnn 
     7441 nnnnnnnnnn nnnnnnnnnn nnnnnnnnnn nnnnnnnnnn nnnnnnnnnn nnnnnnnnnn 
     7501 nnnnnnnnnn nnnnnnnnnn nnnnnnnnnn nnnnnnnnnc nnnnnnnnnn nnnnnnnnnn 
     7561 nnnnnnnnnn nnnnnnnnnn nnnnnnnnnn nnnnnnnnnn nnnnnnnnnn nnnnnnnnnn 
     7621 nnnnnnnnnn nannnnnnnn nnnnnnnnnn nnnnnnnnnn nnnnnnnnnn nnnnnnnnnn 
     7681 ncctttgacg ttggagtcca cgttctttnn nnnnnnnnnn nnnnnnnnnn nnnnnnnnnn 
     7741 nnnnnaccct atctcggtct attcttttga tttataaggg attttgccga tttcggccta 
     7801 ttggttaaaa aatgagctga tttaacaaaa atttaacgcg aattttaaca aaatattaac 
     7861 gcttacaatt tccattcgcc attcaggctg cgcaactgtt gggaagggcg atcggtgcgg 
     7921 gcctcttcgc tattacgcca gctggcgaaa gggggatgtg ctgcaaggcg attaagttgg 
     7981 gtaacgccag ggttttccca gtcacgacgt tgtaaaacga cggccagtga gcgcgcgtaa 
     8041 tacgactcac tatagggcga attgggtacc gggcccc 
//
